>Addgene plasmid #204805 | EV-D68 2A protease; no tag, low expression levels | addgene full sequence | sequence record 416943 | Addgene NGS Result
CCACGGGGCCTGCCACCATACCCACGCCGAAACAAGCGCTCATGAGCCCGAAGTGGCGAGCCCGATCTTC
CCCATCGGTGATGTCGGCGATATAGGCGCCAGCAACCGCACCTGTGGCGCCGGTGATGCCGGCCACGATG
CGTCCGGCGTAGAGGATCGAGATCTCGATCCCGCGAAATTAATACGACTCACTATAGGGGAATTGTGAGC
GGATAACAATTCCCCTCTAGAAATAATTTTGTTTAACCTTAAGAAGGAGATATACACATGGGCTCCTCAC
ATCATCACCACCACCACATGGCGAGCATGAGTGACAGTGAGGTAAACCAAGAGGCCAAGCCCGAGGTCAA
GCCGGAAGTAAAACCCGAGACACACATCAACTTAAAAGTATCTGACGGTTCTTCTGAGATATTCTTCAAG
ATTAAGAAGACGACTCCACTGCGGAGATTAATGGAAGCATTCGCAAAACGGCAAGGAAAGGAAATGGACT
CTCTTCGCTTCCTCTACGACGGCATTCGTATTCAAGCCGATCAAACCCCCGAGGACCTTGACATGGAAGA
TAACGACATCATCGAGGCGCACCGGGAACAAATCGGCGGTGGCCCTGGATTCGGTGGCGTGTTCGTTGGG
AGTTTCAAAATAATAAATTACCACCTTGCAACCATAGAGGAACGCCAGTCCGCGATTTATGTCGATTGGC
AATCGGACGTACTGGTGACCCCTATAGCTGCGCATGGGCGACATCAGATAGCTAGATGTAAATGCAATAC
CGGCGTATATTATTGTCGCCACCGGGACCGTTCGTATCCCATCTGTTTCGAAGGGCCAGGGATTCAATGG
ATCGAGCAAAATGAATACTACCCCGCGCGGTATCAAACTAACGTCTTATTGGCGGCCGGACCGGCAGAAG
CTGGCGACTGTGGTGGATTGCTCGTGTGCCCTCATGGGGTGATAGGTTTGTTGACTGCAGGAGGAGGTGG
CATAGTTGCGTTCACGGACATAAGAAACTTGCTCTGGTTAGACACTGACGTGATGGAACAGTAATGACTC
GAGCACCCGTCGACAAGCTTGCGGCCGCACTCGAGCACCACCACCACCACCACTGAGATCCGGCTGCTAA
CAAAGCCCGAAAGGAAGCTGAGTTGGCTGCTGCCACCGCTGAGCAATAACTAGCATAACCCCTTGGGGCC
TCTAAACGGGTCTTGAGGGGTTTTTTGCTGAAAGGAGGAACTATATCCGGATTGGCGAATGGG
[124 nt withheld, positions 1254-1377]
C
[91 nt withheld, positions 1379-1469]
A
[49 nt withheld, positions 1471-1519]
CCTTTGACGTTGGAGTCCACGTTCTTT
[37 nt withheld, positions 1547-1583]
ACCCTATCTCGGTCTATTCTTTTGATTTATAAGGGATTTTGCCGATTTCGGCCTATTGGTTAAAAAATGA
GCTGATTTAACAAAAATTTAACGCGAATTTTAACAAAATATTAACGCTTACAATTTAGGTGGCACTTTTC
GGGGAAATGTGCGCGGAACCCCTATTTGTTTATTTTTCTAAATACATTCAAATATGTATCCGCTCATGAA
TTAATTCTTAGAAAAACTCATCGAGCATCAAATGAAACTGCAATTTATTCATATCAGGATTATCAATACC
ATATTTTTGAAAAAGCCGTTTCTGTAATGAAGGAGAAAACTCACCGAGGCAGTTCCATAGGATGGCAAGA
TCCTGGTATCGGTCTGCGATTCCGACTCGTCCAACATCAATACAACCTATTAATTTCCCCTCGTCAAAAA
TAAGGTTATCAAGTGAGAAATCACCATGAGTGACGACTGAATCCGGTGAGAATGGCAAAAGTTTATGCAT
TTCTTTCCAGACTTGTTCAACAGGCCAGCCATTACGCTCGTCATCAAAATCACTCGCATCAACCAAACCG
TTATTCATTCGTGATTGCGCCTGAGCGAGACGAAATACGCGATCGCTGTTAAAAGGACAATTACAAACAG
GAATCGAATGCAACCGGCGCAGGAACACTGCCAGCGCATCAACAATATTTTCACCTGAATCAGGATATTC
TTCTAATACCTGGAATGCTGTTTTCCCGGGGATCGCAGTGGTGAGTAACCATGCATCATCAGGAGTACGG
ATAAAATGCTTGATGGTCGGAAGAGGCATAAATTCCGTCAGCCAGTTTAGTCTGACCATCTCATCTGTAA
CATCATTGGCAACGCTACCTTTGCCATGTTTCAGAAACAACTCTGGCGCATCGGGCTTCCCATACAATCG
ATAGATTGTCGCACCTGATTGCCCGACATTATCGCGAGCCCATTTATACCCATATAAATCAGCATCCATG
TTGGAATTTAATCGCGGCCTAGAGCAAGACGTTTCCCGTTGAATATGGCTCATAACACCCCTTGTATTAC
TGTTTATGTAAGCAGACAGTTTTATTGTTCATGACCAAAATCCCTTAACGTGAGTTTTCGTTCCACTGAG
CGTCAGACCCCGTAGAAAAGATCAAAGGATCTTCTTGAGATCCTTTTTTTCTGCGCGTAATCTGCTGCTT
GCAAACAAAAAAACCACCGCTACCAGCGGTGGTTTGTTTGCCGGATCAAGAGCTACCAACTCTTTTTCCG
AAGGTAACTGGCTTCAGCAGAGCGCAGATACCAAATACTGTCCTTCTAGTGTAGCCGTAGTTAGGCCACC
ACTTCAAGAACTCTGTAGCACCGCCTACATACCTCGCTCTGCTAATCCTGTTACCAGTGGCTGCTGCCAG
TGGCGATAAGTCGTGTCTTACCGGGTTGGACTCAAGACGATAGTTACCGGATAAGGCGCAGCGGTCGGGC
TGAACGGGGGGTTCGTGCACACAGCCCAGCTTGGAGCGAACGACCTACACCGAACTGAGATACCTACAGC
GTGAGCTATGAGAAAGCGCCACGCTTCCCGAAGGGAGAAAGGCGGACAGGTATCCGGTAAGCGGCAGGGT
CGGAACAGGAGAGCGCACGAGGGAGCTTCCAGGGGGAAACGCCTGGTATCTTTATAGTCCTGTCGGGTTT
CGCCACCTCTGACTTGAGCGTCGATTTTTGTGATGCTCGTCAGGGGGGCGGAGCCTATGGAAAAACGCCA
GCAACGCGGCCTTTTTACGGTTCCTGGCCTTTTGCTGGCCTTTTGCTCACATGTTCTTTCCTGCGTTATC
CCCTGATTCTGTGGATAACCGTATTACCGCCTTTGAGTGAGCTGATACCGCTCGCCGCAGCCGAACGACC
GAGCGCAGCGAGTCAGTGAGCGAGGAAGCGGAAGAGCGCCTGATGCGGTATTTTCTCCTTACGCATCTGT
GCGGTATTTCACACCGCAATGGTGCACTCTCAGTACAATCTGCTCTGATGCCGCATAGTTAAGCCAGTAT
ACACTCCGCTATCGCTACGTGACTGGGTCATGGCTGCGCCCCGACACCCGCCAACACCCGCTGACGCGCC
CTGACGGGCTTGTCTGCTCCCGGCATCCGCTTACAGACAAGCTGTGACCGTCTCCGGGAGCTGCATGTGT
CAGAGGTTTTCACCGTCATCACCGAAACGCGCGAGGCAGCTGCGGTAAAGCTCATCAGCGTGGTCGTGAA
GCGATTCACAGATGTCTGCCTGTTCATCCGCGTCCAGCTCGTTGAGTTTCTCCAGAAGCGTTAATGTCTG
GCTTCTGATAAAGCGGGCCATGTTAAGGGCGGTTTTTTCCTGTTTGGTCACTGATGCCTCCGTGTAAGGG
GGATTTCTGTTCATGGGGGTAATGATACCGATGAAACGAGAGAGGATGCTCACGATACGGGTTACTGATG
ATGAACATGCCCGGTTACTGGAACGTTGTGAGGGTAAACAACTGGCGGTATGGATGCGGCGGGACCAGAG
AAAAATCACTCAGGGTCAATGCCAGCGCTTCGTTAATACAGATGTAGGTGTTCCACAGGGTAGCCAGCAG
CATCCTGCGATGCAGATCCGGAACATAATGGTGCAGGGCGCTGACTTCCGCGTTTCCAGACTTTACGAAA
CACGGAAACCGAAGACCATTCATGTTGTTGCTCAGGTCGCAGACGTTTTGCAGCAGCAGTCGCTTCACGT
TCGCTCGCGTATCGGTGATTCATTCTGCTAACCAGTAAGGCAACCCCGCCAGCCTAGCCGGGTCCTCAAC
GACAGGAGCACGATCATGCGCACCCGTGGGGCCGCCATGCCGGCGATAATGGCCTGCTTCTCGCCGAAAC
GTTTGGTGGCGGGACCAGTGACGAAGGCTTGAGCGAGGGCGTGCAAGATTCCGAATACCGCAAGCGACAG
GCCGATCATCGTCGCGCTCCAGCGAAAGCGGTCCTCGCCGAAAATGACCCAGAGCGCTGCCGGCACCTGT
CCTACGAGTTGCATGATAAAGAAGACAGTCATAAGTGCGGCGACGATAGTCATGCCCCGCGCCCACCGGA
AGGAGCTGACTGGGTTGAAGGCTCTCAAGGGCATCGGTCGAGATCCCGGTGCCTAATGAGTGAGCTAACT
TACATTAATTGCGTTGCGCTCACTGCCCGCTTTCCAGTCGGGAAACCTGTCGTGCCAGCTGCATTAATGA
ATCGGCCAACGCGCGGGGAGAGGCGGTTTGCGTATTGGGCGCCAGGGTGGTTTTTCTTTTCACCAGTGAG
ACGGGCAACAGCTGATTGCCCTTCACCGCCTGGCCCTGAGAGAGTTGCAGCAAGCGGTCCACGCTGGTTT
GCCCCAGCAGGCGAAAATCCTGTTTGATGGTGGTTAACGGCGGGATATAACATGAGCTGTCTTCGGTATC
GTCGTATCCCACTACCGAGATATCCGCACCAACGCGCAGCCCGGACTCGGTAATGGCGCGCATTGCGCCC
AGCGCCATCTGATCGTTGGCAACCAGCATCGCAGTGGGAACGATGCCCTCATTCAGCATTTGCATGGTTT
GTTGAAAACCGGACATGGCACTCCAGTCGCCTTCCCGTTCCGCTATCGGCTGAATTTGATTGCGAGTGAG
ATATTTATGCCAGCCAGCCAGACGCAGACGCGCCGAGACAGAACTTAATGGGCCCGCTAACAGCGCGATT
TGCTGGTGACCCAATGCGACCAGATGCTCCACGCCCAGTCGCGTACCGTCTTCATGGGAGAAAATAATAC
TGTTGATGGGTGTCTGGTCAGAGACATCAAGAAATAACGCCGGAACATTAGTGCAGGCAGCTTCCACAGC
AATGGCATCCTGGTCATCCAGCGGATAGTTAATGATCAGCCCACTGACGCGTTGCGCGAGAAGATTGTGC
ACCGCCGCTTTACAGGCTTCGACGCCGCTTCGTTCTACCATCGACACCACCACGCTGGCACCCAGTTGAT
CGGCGCGAGATTTAATCGCCGCGACAATTTGCGACGGCGCGTGCAGGGCCAGACTGGAGGTGGCAACGCC
AATCAGCAACGACTGTTTGCCCGCCAGTTGTTGTGCCACGCGGTTGGGAATGTAATTCAGCTCCGCCATC
GCCGCTTCCACTTTTTCCCGCGTTTTCGCAGAAACGTGGCTGGCCTGGTTCACCACGCGGGAAACGGTCT
GATAAGAGACACCGGCATACTCTGCGACATCGTATAACGTTACTGGTTTCACATTCACCACCCTGAATTG
ACTCTCTTCCGGGCGCTATCATGCCATACCGCGAAAGGTTTTGCGCCATTCGATGGTGTCCGGGATCTCG
ACGCTCTCCCTTATGCGACTCCTGCATTAGGAAGCAGCCCAGTAGTAGGTTGAGGCCGTTGAGCACCGCC
GCCGCAAGGAATGGTGCATGCAAGGAGATGGCGCCCAACAGTCCCCCGG
Features (pLannotate 1.2.2; 20 found; start..end, strand, type, name):
    180..198     +  promoter       T7 promoter: promoter for bacteriophage T7 RNA polymerase
    199..223     +  protein_bind   lac operator: The lac repressor binds to the lac operator to inhibit transcription in E. coli. This inhibition can be relieved by adding lactose or isopropyl-β-D-thiogalactopyranoside (IPTG). lac repressor encoded by lacI
    238..260     +  RBS            RBS: efficient ribosome binding site from bacteriophage T7 gene 10 (Olins and Rangwala, 1989)
    307..600     +  CDS            SMT3: SMT3_YEAST - Experimental evidence at protein level: Swiss-Prot protein existence level 1. Not known; suppressor of MIF2 mutations. From Saccharomyces cerevisiae (strain ATCC 204508 / S288c) (Baker's yeast).
    601..1041    +  CDS            POLG_HED68 (fragment): Experimental evidence at protein level: Swiss-Prot protein existence level 1. [RNA-directed RNA polymerase]: Replicates the viral genomic RNA on the surface of intracellular membranes. May form linear arrays of subunits that propagate along a strong head-to-tail interaction called interface-I. Covalently attaches UMP to a tyrosine of VPg, which is used to prime RNA synthesis. The positive stranded RNA genome is first replicated at virus induced membranous vesicles, creating a dsRNA genomic replication form. This dsRNA is then used as template to synthesize positive stranded RNA genomes. ss(+)R
   1086..1103    +  CDS            9xHis (fragment): 9xHis affinity tag
   1113..1162    +  CDS            SET1 (fragment): solubility-enhancement tag derived from T7 phage gene 10B
   1170..1217    +  terminator     T7 terminator: transcription terminator for bacteriophage T7 RNA polymerase
   1254..1682    +  rep_origin     f1 ori (sequence partly withheld): f1 bacteriophage origin of replication; arrow indicates direction of (+) strand synthesis
   1735..1792    +  promoter       AmpR promoter (fragment): bla
   1801..2616    -  CDS            KanR: aminoglycoside phosphotransferase; aph(3')-Ia; confers resistance to kanamycin in bacteria or G418 (Geneticin®) in eukaryotes
   2738..3326    +  rep_origin     ori: high-copy-number ColE1/pMB1/pBR322/pUC origin of replication
   3512..3651    -  misc_feature   bom: basis of mobility region from pBR322
   3753..3944    -  CDS            rop: Rop protein, which maintains plasmids at low copy number; rop
   3961..4341    +  CDS            YPB1_ECOLX: Protein predicted: Swiss-Prot protein existence level 4. From Escherichia coli.
   4413..4704    -  CDS            TcR (fragment): tetracycline efflux protein; tet; confers resistance to tetracycline
   4719..4740    -  protein_bind   CAP binding site: CAP binding activates transcription in the presence of cAMP. E. coli catabolite activator protein
   4753..5835    -  CDS            lacI: lac repressor; lacI; The lac repressor binds to the lac operator to inhibit transcription in E. coli. This inhibition can be relieved by adding lactose or isopropyl-β-D-thiogalactopyranoside (IPTG).
   5836..5913    -  promoter       lacI promoter: lacI
   5921..158     -  CDS            TcR (fragment) (across the origin): tetracycline efflux protein; tet; confers resistance to tetracycline
