[The description below was written by a language model from this plasmid's Addgene catalogue record and pLannotate feature annotations shown in this document.]
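Description:
EV-D68 2A protease; no tag, low expression levels is a 6,042 nt bacterial expression plasmid built on the pNIC-NOTAG-GG backbone, a pET-style vector for T7-driven protein production in E. coli. It is maintained through a ColE1/pMB1-type origin accompanied by the bom region and the rop gene, which moderates copy number (the catalogue lists copy number as unknown), and it is selected with kanamycin through an aph(3')-Ia resistance gene. An f1 origin is also present, along with non-functional remnants of a tetracycline resistance gene carried over from the pBR322 lineage.

The expression cassette consists of a T7 promoter followed by a lac operator and the phage T7 gene 10 ribosome binding site, with a plasmid-borne lacI gene supplying the repressor. Transcription therefore depends on T7 RNA polymerase in the host and is inducible with IPTG, and it ends at a T7 terminator. The insert is a 441 nt fragment of the Enterovirus D68 polyprotein, which corresponds to the 2A protease named in the catalogue entry. The generic polyprotein annotation in the feature table describes the polymerase function rather than 2A.

Although the name and backbone indicate an untagged product, the feature table places a yeast SMT3 (SUMO) coding sequence immediately upstream of and contiguous with the protease fragment, suggesting a SUMO fusion. The record does not explain this, nor whether the SUMO moiety is meant to be removed. Short His-tag and SET1-like fragments lie downstream of the insert, but whether they are translated cannot be determined from the table. The catalogue lists Gateway cloning as the cloning method. The stated purpose is bacterial expression of the protease, and the name notes that expression levels are low.
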