Addgene plasmid #204805: EV-D68 2A protease; no tag, low expression levels
Purpose: Bacterial expresison of Enterovirus D68 2A protease
Depositing lab: ASAP Discovery & Frank von Delft. Depositing organization: University of Oxford.
Backbone
  Vector backbone: pNIC-NOTAG-GG
  Vector type: Bacterial Expression
Growth in bacteria
  Bacterial resistance: Kanamycin, 50 μg/mL
  Growth temperature: 37°C
  Growth strain: DH5alpha
  Copy number: Unknown
Gene/Insert
  Gene/Insert name: D68 2A protease
  Species: Enterovirus D68
  Cloning method: Gateway Cloning
How to cite: EV-D68 2A protease; no tag, low expression levels was a gift from ASAP Discovery & Frank von Delft (Addgene plasmid # 204805 ; http://n2t.net/addgene:204805 ; RRID:Addgene_204805)
