>Addgene plasmid #204805 | EV-D68 2A protease; no tag, low expression levels | depositor partial sequence | sequence record 398078 | Insert
ATGGGCTCCTCACATCATCACCACCACCACATGGCGAGCATGAGTGACAGTGAGGTAAACCAAGAGGCCA
AGCCCGAGGTCAAGCCGGAAGTAAAACCCGAGACACACATCAACTTAAAAGTATCTGACGGTTCTTCTGA
GATATTCTTCAAGATTAAGAAGACGACTCCACTGCGGAGATTAATGGAAGCATTCGCAAAACGGCAAGGA
AAGGAAATGGACTCTCTTCGCTTCCTCTACGACGGCATTCGTATTCAAGCCGATCAAACCCCCGAGGACC
TTGACATGGAAGATAACGACATCATCGAGGCGCACCGGGAACAAATCGGCGGTGGCCCTGGATTCGGTGG
CGTGTTCGTTGGGAGTTTCAAAATAATAAATTACCACCTTGCAACCATAGAGGAACGCCAGTCCGCGATT
TATGTCGATTGGCAATCGGACGTACTGGTGACCCCTATAGCTGCGCATGGGCGACATCAGATAGCTAGAT
GTAAATGCAATACCGGCGTATATTATTGTCGCCACCGGGACCGTTCGTATCCCATCTGTTTCGAAGGGCC
AGGGATTCAATGGATCGAGCAAAATGAATACTACCCCGCGCGGTATCAAACTAACGTCTTATTGGCGGCC
GGACCGGCAGAAGCTGGCGACTGTGGTGGATTGCTCGTGTGCCCTCATGGGGTGATAGGTTTGTTGACTG
CAGGAGGAGGTGGCATAGTTGCGTTCACGGACATAAGAAACTTGCTCTGGTTAGACACTGACGTGATGGA
ACAGTAATGA
